Addgene plasmid #120447: EF1a_HAND2_P2A_Hygro_Barcode
Purpose: Barcoded lentiviral vector to express HAND2 in mammalian cells under control of EF1a promoter. Barcoded for transcript detection in single cell RNA-seq.
Depositing lab: Prashant Mali. Depositing organization: University of California, San Diego (UCSD). Publication: Mapping Cellular Reprogramming via Pooled Overexpression Screens with Paired Fitness and Single-Cell RNA-Sequencing Readout. Parekh U, Wu Y, Zhao D, Worlikar A, Shah N, Zhang K, Mali P. Cell Syst. 2018 Nov 12. pii: S2405-4712(18)30433-2. doi: 10.1016/j.cels.2018.10.008. PubMed 30448000.
Backbone
  Vector backbone: Unknown
  Backbone size w/o insert (bp): 9514
  Vector type: Lentiviral
  Selectable markers: Hygromycin
Growth in bacteria
  Bacterial resistance: Ampicillin, 100 μg/mL
  Growth temperature: 37°C
  Growth strain: Stbl3
  Copy number: High Copy
Gene/Insert
  Gene/Insert name: HAND2
  Species: H. sapiens (human)
  Insert size (bp): 540
  Entrez Gene: HAND2 (a.k.a. DHAND2, Hed, Thing2, bHLHa26, dHand)
  Promoter: EF1a
  Cloning method: Gibson Cloning
  Sequencing primers: 5′ 5'-ttctcaagcctcagacagtgg-3'
Terms and licenses: Academic/Nonprofit Terms; Industry Terms: Not Available to Industry
Depositor comments: 5' cloning site: BamHI (not destroyed), 3' cloning site: BamHI (not destroyed).
How to cite: EF1a_HAND2_P2A_Hygro_Barcode was a gift from Prashant Mali (Addgene plasmid # 120447 ; http://n2t.net/addgene:120447 ; RRID:Addgene_120447)
