[The description below was written by a language model from this plasmid's Addgene catalogue record and pLannotate feature annotations shown in this document.]
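Description:
EF1a_HAND2_P2A_Hygro_Barcode is a lentiviral transfer plasmid of about 10 kb for constitutive expression of human HAND2, a bHLH transcription factor involved in cardiac, vascular and limb development, in mammalian cells. The parental backbone is not named in the record. In bacteria it is maintained through a high-copy ColE1/pUC-type origin and selected with ampicillin (AmpR). An f1 origin is also present. Outside the viral region, the backbone carries an SV40/EM7-driven bleomycin/Zeocin resistance cassette with an SV40 poly(A) signal.

The viral genome is transcribed from a CMV enhancer/promoter fused to a truncated HIV-1 5' LTR, an arrangement typical of Tat-independent, third-generation designs. It is followed by the Ψ packaging signal with a gag fragment, the RRE for Rev-dependent nuclear export, and the cPPT/CTS, which aids nuclear import of the provirus. The internal EF-1α promoter drives the annotated 540 bp HAND2 coding region, which pLannotate flags as a fragment of the reference protein. According to the construct name, HAND2 is joined by a P2A self-cleaving peptide to the hygromycin phosphotransferase gene (hph), so a single transcript yields both the transcription factor and the selectable marker. The P2A itself is not annotated in the feature table. A loxP site lies just upstream of the truncated 3' LTR, which is followed by a bGH poly(A) signal.

The barcode is likewise not annotated, and the record does not give its position. It is described as allowing the HAND2 transcript to be identified in single-cell RNA-seq. The associated publication used such vectors in pooled transcription-factor overexpression screens with paired fitness and single-cell transcriptomic readouts to map cellular reprogramming.
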