Features (pLannotate 1.2.2; 33 found; start..end, strand, type, name):
     30..82      -  misc_feature   bom (fragment): basis of mobility region from pBR322
    237..616     +  enhancer       CMV enhancer: human cytomegalovirus immediate early enhancer
    617..816     +  promoter       CMV promoter: human cytomegalovirus (CMV) immediate early promoter
    834..1014    +  LTR            5' LTR (truncated): truncated 5' long terminal repeat (LTR) from HIV-1
   1061..1186    +  misc_feature   HIV-1 Ψ: packaging signal of human immunodeficiency virus type 1
   1170..1533    +  CDS            HIV-1 gag (fragment): gag protein from human immunodeficiency virus 1; gag
   1679..1912    +  misc_feature   RRE: The Rev response element (RRE) of HIV-1 allows for Rev-dependent mRNA export from the nucleus to the cytoplasm.
   2289..2389    +  CDS            Rev (fragment): human immunodeficiency virus 1 (HIV-1) Rev protein; rev; enhances nuclear export of unspliced and incompletely spliced viral mRNAs
   2439..2556    +  misc_feature   cPPT/CTS: central polypurine tract and central termination sequence of HIV-1
   2619..2685    +  CDS            small t antigen (fragment): SV40 (simian virus 40) small t antigen
   2692..3870    +  promoter       EF-1α promoter: strong constitutive promoter for human elongation factor EF-1α
   3887..3905    +  promoter       T7 promoter: promoter for bacteriophage T7 RNA polymerase
   3925..3961    -  misc_feature   MCS (fragment): pBluescript multiple cloning site
   3969..4508    +  CDS            HAND2 (fragment): HAND2_HUMAN - Also known as BHLHA26, DHAND. Experimental evidence at protein level: Swiss-Prot protein existence level 1. Essential for cardiac morphogenesis, particularly for the formation of the right ventricle and of the aortic arch arteries. Required for vascular development and regulation of angiogenesis, possibly through a VEGF signaling pathway. Plays also an important role in limb development, particularly in the establishment of anterior- posterior polarization, acting as an upstream regulator of sonic hedgehog (SHH) induction in the limb bud. Is involved in the development of branchi
   4575..5597    +  CDS            hph: KHYB_ECOLX - Experimental evidence at protein level: Swiss-Prot protein existence level 1. The aminoglycoside phosphotransferases achieve inactivation of their antibiotic substrates by phosphorylation. Only phosphorylates hygromycin and closely related compounds such as demethyl analogs and destomycin. From Escherichia coli.
   5681..5794    +  CDS            nef (fragment): NEF_HV1LA - Experimental evidence at protein level: Swiss-Prot protein existence level 1. Extracellular Nef protein targets CD4(+) T-lymphocytes for apoptosis by interacting with CXCR4 surface receptors. From Human immunodeficiency virus type 1 group M subtype B (isolate Lai) (HIV-1).
   5792..5825    +  protein_bind   loxP: Cre-mediated recombination occurs in the 8-bp core sequence (GCATACAT). Cre recombinase
   5850..6030    +  LTR            5' LTR (truncated): truncated 5' long terminal repeat (LTR) from HIV-1
   6062..6286    +  polyA_signal   bGH poly(A) signal: bovine growth hormone polyadenylation signal
   6290..6311    +  promoter       SV40 promoter (fragment): SV40 enhancer and early promoter
   6332..6760    +  rep_origin     f1 ori (sequence partly withheld): f1 bacteriophage origin of replication; arrow indicates direction of (+) strand synthesis
   6774..7103    +  promoter       SV40 promoter: SV40 enhancer and early promoter
   7151..7198    +  promoter       EM7 promoter: synthetic bacterial promoter&nbsp
   7217..7591    +  CDS            BleoR: antibiotic-binding protein; Sh ble from Streptoalloteichus hindustanus; confers resistance to bleomycin, phleomycin, and Zeocin™
   7601..7726    +  CDS            ble (fragment): BLE_KLEPN - Experimental evidence at protein level: Swiss-Prot protein existence level 1. Binding protein with a strong affinity to the bleomycin family of antibiotics. Binds to CL990; an antimitotic-antibiotic compound. From Klebsiella pneumoniae.
   7721..7842    +  polyA_signal   SV40 poly(A) signal: SV40 polyadenylation signal
   7915..7931    -  protein_bind   lac operator: The lac repressor binds to the lac operator to inhibit transcription in E. coli. This inhibition can be relieved by adding lactose or isopropyl-β-D-thiogalactopyranoside (IPTG). lac repressor encoded by lacI
   7939..7969    -  promoter       lac promoter: promoter for the E. coli lac operon
   7984..8005    -  protein_bind   CAP binding site: CAP binding activates transcription in the presence of cAMP. E. coli catabolite activator protein
   8018..8110    -  CDS            lacI (fragment): lac repressor; lacI; The lac repressor binds to the lac operator to inhibit transcription in E. coli. This inhibition can be relieved by adding lactose or isopropyl-β-D-thiogalactopyranoside (IPTG).
   8293..8881    -  rep_origin     ori: high-copy-number ColE1/pMB1/pBR322/pUC origin of replication
   9052..9912    -  CDS            AmpR: β-lactamase; bla; confers resistance to ampicillin, carbenicillin, and related antibiotics
   9913..10017   -  promoter       AmpR promoter: bla
>Addgene plasmid #120447 | EF1a_HAND2_P2A_Hygro_Barcode | addgene full sequence | sequence record 234531 | Addgene NGS Result
TCGACGGATCGGGAGATCTCCCGATCCCCTATGGTGCACTCTCAGTACAATCTGCTCTGATGCCGCATAG
TTAAGCCAGTATCTGCTCCCTGCTTGTGTGTTGGAGGTCGCTGAGTAGTGCGCGAGCAAAATTTAAGCTA
CAACAAGGCAAGGCTTGACCGACAATTGCATGAAGAATCTGCTTAGGGTTAGGCGTTTTGCGCTGCTTCG
CGATGTACGGGCCAGATATACGCGTTGACATTGATTATTGACTAGTTATTAATAGTAATCAATTACGGGG
TCATTAGTTCATAGCCCATATATGGAGTTCCGCGTTACATAACTTACGGTAAATGGCCCGCCTGGCTGAC
CGCCCAACGACCCCCGCCCATTGACGTCAATAATGACGTATGTTCCCATAGTAACGCCAATAGGGACTTT
CCATTGACGTCAATGGGTGGAGTATTTACGGTAAACTGCCCACTTGGCAGTACATCAAGTGTATCATATG
CCAAGTACGCCCCCTATTGACGTCAATGACGGTAAATGGCCCGCCTGGCATTATGCCCAGTACATGACCT
TATGGGACTTTCCTACTTGGCAGTACATCTACGTATTAGTCATCGCTATTACCATGGTGATGCGGTTTTG
GCAGTACATCAATGGGCGTGGATAGCGGTTTGACTCACGGGGATTTCCAAGTCTCCACCCCATTGACGTC
AATGGGAGTTTGTTTTGGCACCAAAATCAACGGGACTTTCCAAAATGTCGTAACAACTCCGCCCCATTGA
CGCAAATGGGCGGTAGGCGTGTACGGTGGGAGGTCTATATAAGCAGCGCGTTTTGCCTGTACTGGGTCTC
TCTGGTTAGACCAGATCTGAGCCTGGGAGCTCTCTGGCTAACTAGGGAACCCACTGCTTAAGCCTCAATA
AAGCTTGCCTTGAGTGCTTCAAGTAGTGTGTGCCCGTCTGTTGTGTGACTCTGGTAACTAGAGATCCCTC
AGACCCTTTTAGTCAGTGTGGAAAATCTCTAGCAGTGGCGCCCGAACAGGGACTTGAAAGCGAAAGGGAA
ACCAGAGGAGCTCTCTCGACGCAGGACTCGGCTTGCTGAAGCGCGCACGGCAAGAGGCGAGGGGCGGCGA
CTGGTGAGTACGCCAAAAATTTTGACTAGCGGAGGCTAGAAGGAGAGAGATGGGTGCGAGAGCGTCAGTA
TTAAGCGGGGGAGAATTAGATCGCGATGGGAAAAAATTCGGTTAAGGCCAGGGGGAAAGAAAAAATATAA
ATTAAAACATATAGTATGGGCAAGCAGGGAGCTAGAACGATTCGCAGTTAATCCTGGCCTGTTAGAAACA
TCAGAAGGCTGTAGACAAATACTGGGACAGCTACAACCATCCCTTCAGACAGGATCAGAAGAACTTAGAT
CATTATATAATACAGTAGCAACCCTCTATTGTGTGCATCAAAGGATAGAGATAAAAGACACCAAGGAAGC
TTTAGACAAGATAGAGGAAGAGCAAAACAAAAGTAAGACCACCGCACAGCAAGCGGCCGCTGATCTTCAG
ACCTGGAGGAGGAGATATGAGGGACAATTGGAGAAGTGAATTATATAAATATAAAGTAGTAAAAATTGAA
CCATTAGGAGTAGCACCCACCAAGGCAAAGAGAAGAGTGGTGCAGAGAGAAAAAAGAGCAGTGGGAATAG
GAGCTTTGTTCCTTGGGTTCTTGGGAGCAGCAGGAAGCACTATGGGCGCAGCGTCAATGACGCTGACGGT
ACAGGCCAGACAATTATTGTCTGGTATAGTGCAGCAGCAGAACAATTTGCTGAGGGCTATTGAGGCGCAA
CAGCATCTGTTGCAACTCACAGTCTGGGGCATCAAGCAGCTCCAGGCAAGAATCCTGGCTGTGGAAAGAT
ACCTAAAGGATCAACAGCTCCTGGGGATTTGGGGTTGCTCTGGAAAACTCATTTGCACCACTGCTGTGCC
TTGGAATGCTAGTTGGAGTAATAAATCTCTGGAACAGATTTGGAATCACACGACCTGGATGGAGTGGGAC
AGAGAAATTAACAATTACACAAGCTTAATACACTCCTTAATTGAAGAATCGCAAAACCAGCAAGAAAAGA
ATGAACAAGAATTATTGGAATTAGATAAATGGGCAAGTTTGTGGAATTGGTTTAACATAACAAATTGGCT
GTGGTATATAAAATTATTCATAATGATAGTAGGAGGCTTGGTAGGTTTAAGAATAGTTTTTGCTGTACTT
TCTATAGTGAATAGAGTTAGGCAGGGATATTCACCATTATCGTTTCAGACCCACCTCCCAACCCCGAGGG
GACCCGACAGGCCCGAAGGAATAGAAGAAGAAGGTGGAGAGAGAGACAGAGACAGATCCATTCGATTAGT
GAACGGATCGGCACTGCGTGCGCCAATTCTGCAGACAAATGGCAGTATTCATCCACAATTTTAAAAGAAA
AGGGGGGATTGGGGGGTACAGTGCAGGGGAAAGAATAGTAGACATAATAGCAACAGACATACAAACTAAA
GAATTACAAAAACAAATTACAAAAATTCAAAATTTTCGGGTTTATTACAGGGACAGCAGAGATCCAGTTT
GGTTAATTAATCGATAAGCTTTGCAAAGATGGATAAAGTTTTAAACAGAGAGGAATCTTTGCAGCTAATG
GACCTTCTAGGTCTTGAAAGGAGTGGGAATTGGCTCCGGTGCCCGTCAGTGGGCAGAGCGCACATCGCCC
ACAGTCCCCGAGAAGTTGGGGGGAGGGGTCGGCAATTGAACCGGTGCCTAGAGAAGGTGGCGCGGGGTAA
ACTGGGAAAGTGATGTCGTGTACTGGCTCCGCCTTTTTCCCGAGGGTGGGGGAGAACCGTATATAAGTGC
AGTAGTCGCCGTGAACGTTCTTTTTCGCAACGGGTTTGCCGCCAGAACACAGGTAAGTGCCGTGTGTGGT
TCCCGCGGGCCTGGCCTCTTTACGGGTTATGGCCCTTGCGTGCCTTGAATTACTTCCACCTGGCTGCAGT
ACGTGATTCTTGATCCCGAGCTTCGGGTTGGAAGTGGGTGGGAGAGTTCGAGGCCTTGCGCTTAAGGAGC
CCCTTCGCCTCGTGCTTGAGTTGAGGCCTGGCCTGGGCGCTGGGGCCGCCGCGTGCGAATCTGGTGGCAC
CTTCGCGCCTGTCTCGCTGCTTTCGATAAGTCTCTAGCCATTTAAAATTTTTGATGACCTGCTGCGACGC
TTTTTTTCTGGCAAGATAGTCTTGTAAATGCGGGCCAAGATCTGCACACTGGTATTTCGGTTTTTGGGGC
CGCGGGCGGCGACGGGGCCCGTGCGTCCCAGCGCACATGTTCGGCGAGGCGGGGCCTGCGAGCGCGGCCA
CCGAGAATCGGACGGGGGTAGTCTCAAGCTGGCCGGCCTGCTCTGGTGCCTGGCCTCGCGCCGCCGTGTA
TCGCCCCGCCCTGGGCGGCAAGGCTGGCCCGGTCGGCACCAGTTGCGTGAGCGGAAAGATGGCCGCTTCC
CGGCCCTGCTGCAGGGAGCTCAAAATGGAGGACGCGGCGCTCGGGAGAGCGGGCGGGTGAGTCACCCACA
CAAAGGAAAAGGGCCTTTCCGTCCTCAGCCGTCGCTTCATGTGACTCCACGGAGTACCGGGCGCCGTCCA
GGCACCTCGATTAGTTCTCGAGCTTTTGGAGTACGTCGTCTTTAGGTTGGGGGGAGGGGTTTTATGCGAT
GGAGTTTCCCCACACTGAGTGGGTGGAGACTGAAGTTAGGCCAGCTTGGCACTTGATGTAATTCTCCTTG
GAATTTGCCCTTTTTGAGTTTGGATCTTGGTTCATTCTCAAGCCTCAGACAGTGGTTCAAAGTTTTTTTC
TTCCATTTCAGGTGTCGTGAGGAATTAGCTTGGTACTAATACGACTCACTATAGGGAGACCCAAGCTGGC
TAGGTAAGCTTGATATCGAATTCCTGCAGCCCGGGGGATCCCGCCACCATGAGTCTGGTAGGTGGTTTTC
CCCACCACCCGGTGGTGCACCACGAGGGCTACCCGTTTGCCGCCGCCGCCGCCGCCAGCCGCTGCAGCCA
TGAGGAGAACCCCTACTTCCATGGCTGGCTCATCGGCCACCCCGAGATGTCGCCCCCCGACTACAGCATG
GCCCTGTCCTACAGCCCCGAGTATGCCAGCGGCACCGCCAACCGCAAGGAGCGGCGCAGGACTCAGAGCA
TCAACAGCGCCTTCGCCGAACTGCGCGAGTGCATCCCCAACGTACCCGCCGACACCAAACTCTCCAAAAT
CAAGACCCTGCGCCTGGCCACCAGCTACATCGCCTACCTCATGGACCTGCTGGCCAAGGACGACCAGAAT
GGCGAGGCGGAGGCCTTCAAGGCAGAGATCAAGAAGACCGACGTGAAAGAGGAGAAGAGGAAGAAGGAGC
TGAACGAAATCTTGAAAAGCACAGTGAGCAGCAACGACAAGAAAACCAAAGGCCGGACGGGCTGGCCGCA
GCACGTCTGGGCCCTGGAGCTCAAGCAGGGATCCGGCGCAACAAACTTCTCTCTGCTGAAACAAGCCGGA
GATGTCGAAGAGAATCCTGGACCGATGAAAAAGCCTGAACTCACCGCGACGTCTGTCGAGAAGTTTCTGA
TCGAAAAGTTCGACAGCGTCTCCGACCTGATGCAGCTCTCGGAGGGCGAAGAATCTCGTGCTTTCAGCTT
CGATGTAGGAGGGCGTGGATATGTCCTGCGGGTAAATAGCTGCGCCGATGGTTTCTACAAAGATCGTTAT
GTTTATCGGCACTTTGCATCGGCCGCGCTCCCGATTCCGGAAGTGCTTGACATTGGGGAATTCAGCGAGA
GCCTGACCTATTGCATCTCCCGCCGTGCACAGGGTGTCACGTTGCAAGACCTGCCTGAAACCGAACTGCC
CGCTGTTCTGCAGCCGGTCGCGGAGGCCATGGATGCGATCGCTGCGGCCGATCTTAGCCAGACGAGCGGG
TTCGGCCCATTCGGACCGCAAGGAATCGGTCAATACACTACATGGCGTGATTTCATATGCGCGATTGCTG
ATCCCCATGTGTATCACTGGCAAACTGTGATGGACGACACCGTCAGTGCGTCCGTCGCGCAGGCTCTCGA
TGAGCTGATGCTTTGGGCCGAGGACTGCCCCGAAGTCCGGCACCTCGTGCACGCGGATTTCGGCTCCAAC
AATGTCCTGACGGACAATGGCCGCATAACAGCGGTCATTGACTGGAGCGAGGCGATGTTCGGGGATTCCC
AATACGAGGTCGCCAACATCTTCTTCTGGAGGCCGTGGTTGGCTTGTATGGAGCAGCAGACGCGCTACTT
CGAGCGGAGGCATCCGGAGCTTGCAGGATCGCCGCGGCTCCGGGCGTATATGCTCCGCATTGGTCTTGAC
CAACTCTATCAGAGCTTGGTTGACGGCAATTTCGATGATGCAGCTTGGGCGCAGGGTCGATGCGACGCAA
TCGTCCGATCCGGAGCCGGGACTGTCGGGCGTACACAAATCGCCCGCAGAAGCGCGGCCGTCTGGACCGA
TGGCTGTGTAGAAGTACTCGCCGATAGTGGAAACCGACGCCCCAGCACTCGTCCGAGGGCAAAGGAATAA
GTTAGAACTATTTCCTGGCTGTTACGCGATGTTTTTTCTTAACAATTGCTACTGACGGGCTTGTTAAACA
GTGAACCGCCCGCCCCACGACCCGCAGCGCCCGACCGAAAGGAGCGCACGACCCCATGCATCGAACAAAA
GAAAAGGGGGGACTGGAAGGGCTAATTCACTCCCAACGAAGACAAGATATCATAACTTCGTATAGCATAC
ATTATACGAAGTTATCGGCTAGCTGGTCCGGACTGTACTGGGTCTCTCTGGTTAGACCAGATCTGAGCCT
GGGAGCTCTCTGGCTAACTAGGGAACCCACTGCTTAAGCCTCAATAAAGCTTGCCTTGAGTGCTTCAAGT
AGTGTGTGCCCGTCTGTTGTGTGACTCTGGTAACTAGAGATCCCTCAGACCCTTTTAGTCAGTGTGGAAA
ATCTCTAGCAGGGCCCGTTTAAACCCGCTGATCAGCCTCGACTGTGCCTTCTAGTTGCCAGCCATCTGTT
GTTTGCCCCTCCCCCGTGCCTTCCTTGACCCTGGAAGGTGCCACTCCCACTGTCCTTTCCTAATAAAATG
AGGAAATTGCATCGCATTGTCTGAGTAGGTGTCATTCTATTCTGGGGGGTGGGGTGGGGCAGGACAGCAA
GGGGGAGGATTGGGAAGACAATAGCAGGCATGCTGGGGATGCGGTGGGCTCTATGGCTTCTGAGGCGGAA
AGAACCAGCTGGGGCTCTAGGGGGTATCCCC
[124 nt withheld, positions 6332-6455]
C
[91 nt withheld, positions 6457-6547]
A
[49 nt withheld, positions 6549-6597]
CCTTTGACGTTGGAGTCCACGTTCTTT
[37 nt withheld, positions 6625-6661]
ACCCTATCTCGGTCTATTCTTTTGATTTATAAGGGATTTTGCCGATTTCGGCCTATTGGTTAAAAAATGA
GCTGATTTAACAAAAATTTAACGCGAATTAATTCTGTGGAATGTGTGTCAGTTAGGGTGTGGAAAGTCCC
CAGGCTCCCCAGCAGGCAGAAGTATGCAAAGCATGCATCTCAATTAGTCAGCAACCAGGTGTGGAAAGTC
CCCAGGCTCCCCAGCAGGCAGAAGTATGCAAAGCATGCATCTCAATTAGTCAGCAACCATAGTCCCGCCC
CTAACTCCGCCCATCCCGCCCCTAACTCCGCCCAGTTCCGCCCATTCTCCGCCCCATGGCTGACTAATTT
TTTTTATTTATGCAGAGGCCGAGGCCGCCTCTGCCTCTGAGCTATTCCAGAAGTAGTGAGGAGGCTTTTT
TGGAGGCCTAGGCTTTTGCAAAAAGCTCCCGGGAGCTTGTATATCCATTTTCGGATCTGATCAGCACGTG
TTGACAATTAATCATCGGCATAGTATATCGGCATAGTATAATACGACAAGGTGAGGAACTAAACCATGGC
CAAGTTGACCAGTGCCGTTCCGGTGCTCACCGCGCGCGACGTCGCCGGAGCGGTCGAGTTCTGGACCGAC
CGGCTCGGGTTCTCCCGGGACTTCGTGGAGGACGACTTCGCCGGTGTGGTCCGGGACGACGTGACCCTGT
TCATCAGCGCGGTCCAGGACCAGGTGGTGCCGGACAACACCCTGGCCTGGGTGTGGGTGCGCGGCCTGGA
CGAGCTGTACGCCGAGTGGTCGGAGGTCGTGTCCACGAACTTCCGGGACGCCTCCGGGCCGGCCATGACC
GAGATCGGCGAGCAGCCGTGGGGGCGGGAGTTCGCCCTGCGCGACCCGGCCGGCAACTGCGTGCACTTCG
TGGCCGAGGAGCAGGACTGACACGTGCTACGAGATTTCGATTCCACCGCCGCCTTCTATGAAAGGTTGGG
CTTCGGAATCGTTTTCCGGGACGCCGGCTGGATGATCCTCCAGCGCGGGGATCTCATGCTGGAGTTCTTC
GCCCACCCCAACTTGTTTATTGCAGCTTATAATGGTTACAAATAAAGCAATAGCATCACAAATTTCACAA
ATAAAGCATTTTTTTCACTGCATTCTAGTTGTGGTTTGTCCAAACTCATCAATGTATCTTATCATGTCTG
TATACCGTCGACCTCTAGCTAGAGCTTGGCGTAATCATGGTCATAGCTGTTTCCTGTGTGAAATTGTTAT
CCGCTCACAATTCCACACAACATACGAGCCGGAAGCATAAAGTGTAAAGCCTGGGGTGCCTAATGAGTGA
GCTAACTCACATTAATTGCGTTGCGCTCACTGCCCGCTTTCCAGTCGGGAAACCTGTCGTGCCAGCTGCA
TTAATGAATCGGCCAACGCGCGGGGAGAGGCGGTTTGCGTATTGGGCGCTCTTCCGCTTCCTCGCTCACT
GACTCGCTGCGCTCGGTCGTTCGGCTGCGGCGAGCGGTATCAGCTCACTCAAAGGCGGTAATACGGTTAT
CCACAGAATCAGGGGATAACGCAGGAAAGAACATGTGAGCAAAAGGCCAGCAAAAGGCCAGGAACCGTAA
AAAGGCCGCGTTGCTGGCGTTTTTCCATAGGCTCCGCCCCCCTGACGAGCATCACAAAAATCGACGCTCA
AGTCAGAGGTGGCGAAACCCGACAGGACTATAAAGATACCAGGCGTTTCCCCCTGGAAGCTCCCTCGTGC
GCTCTCCTGTTCCGACCCTGCCGCTTACCGGATACCTGTCCGCCTTTCTCCCTTCGGGAAGCGTGGCGCT
TTCTCATAGCTCACGCTGTAGGTATCTCAGTTCGGTGTAGGTCGTTCGCTCCAAGCTGGGCTGTGTGCAC
GAACCCCCCGTTCAGCCCGACCGCTGCGCCTTATCCGGTAACTATCGTCTTGAGTCCAACCCGGTAAGAC
ACGACTTATCGCCACTGGCAGCAGCCACTGGTAACAGGATTAGCAGAGCGAGGTATGTAGGCGGTGCTAC
AGAGTTCTTGAAGTGGTGGCCTAACTACGGCTACACTAGAAGAACAGTATTTGGTATCTGCGCTCTGCTG
AAGCCAGTTACCTTCGGAAAAAGAGTTGGTAGCTCTTGATCCGGCAAACAAACCACCGCTGGTAGCGGTG
GTTTTTTTGTTTGCAAGCAGCAGATTACGCGCAGAAAAAAAGGATCTCAAGAAGATCCTTTGATCTTTTC
TACGGGGTCTGACGCTCAGTGGAACGAAAACTCACGTTAAGGGATTTTGGTCATGAGATTATCAAAAAGG
ATCTTCACCTAGATCCTTTTAAATTAAAAATGAAGTTTTAAATCAATCTAAAGTATATATGAGTAAACTT
GGTCTGACAGTTACCAATGCTTAATCAGTGAGGCACCTATCTCAGCGATCTGTCTATTTCGTTCATCCAT
AGTTGCCTGACTCCCCGTCGTGTAGATAACTACGATACGGGAGGGCTTACCATCTGGCCCCAGTGCTGCA
ATGATACCGCGAGACCCACGCTCACCGGCTCCAGATTTATCAGCAATAAACCAGCCAGCCGGAAGGGCCG
AGCGCAGAAGTGGTCCTGCAACTTTATCCGCCTCCATCCAGTCTATTAATTGTTGCCGGGAAGCTAGAGT
AAGTAGTTCGCCAGTTAATAGTTTGCGCAACGTTGTTGCCATTGCTACAGGCATCGTGGTGTCACGCTCG
TCGTTTGGTATGGCTTCATTCAGCTCCGGTTCCCAACGATCAAGGCGAGTTACATGATCCCCCATGTTGT
GCAAAAAAGCGGTTAGCTCCTTCGGTCCTCCGATCGTTGTCAGAAGTAAGTTGGCCGCAGTGTTATCACT
CATGGTTATGGCAGCACTGCATAATTCTCTTACTGTCATGCCATCCGTAAGATGCTTTTCTGTGACTGGT
GAGTACTCAACCAAGTCATTCTGAGAATAGTGTATGCGGCGACCGAGTTGCTCTTGCCCGGCGTCAATAC
GGGATAATACCGCGCCACATAGCAGAACTTTAAAAGTGCTCATCATTGGAAAACGTTCTTCGGGGCGAAA
ACTCTCAAGGATCTTACCGCTGTTGAGATCCAGTTCGATGTAACCCACTCGTGCACCCAACTGATCTTCA
GCATCTTTTACTTTCACCAGCGTTTCTGGGTGAGCAAAAACAGGAAGGCAAAATGCCGCAAAAAAGGGAA
TAAGGGCGACACGGAAATGTTGAATACTCATACTCTTCCTTTTTCAATATTATTGAAGCATTTATCAGGG
TTATTGTCTCATGAGCGGATACATATTTGAATGTATTTAGAAAAATAAACAAATAGGGGTTCCGCGCACA
TTTCCCCGAAAAGTGCCACCTGACG
