>Addgene plasmid #120447 | EF1a_HAND2_P2A_Hygro_Barcode | depositor partial sequence | sequence record 228709 | HAND2 gene
ATGAGTCTGGTAGGTGGTTTTCCCCACCACCCGGTGGTGCACCACGAGGGCTACCCGTTTGCCGCCGCCG
CCGCCGCCAGCCGCTGCAGCCATGAGGAGAACCCCTACTTCCATGGCTGGCTCATCGGCCACCCCGAGAT
GTCGCCCCCCGACTACAGCATGGCCCTGTCCTACAGCCCCGAGTATGCCAGCGGCACCGCCAACCGCAAG
GAGCGGCGCAGGACTCAGAGCATCAACAGCGCCTTCGCCGAACTGCGCGAGTGCATCCCCAACGTACCCG
CCGACACCAAACTCTCCAAAATCAAGACCCTGCGCCTGGCCACCAGCTACATCGCCTACCTCATGGACCT
GCTGGCCAAGGACGACCAGAATGGCGAGGCGGAGGCCTTCAAGGCAGAGATCAAGAAGACCGACGTGAAA
GAGGAGAAGAGGAAGAAGGAGCTGAACGAAATCTTGAAAAGCACAGTGAGCAGCAACGACAAGAAAACCA
AAGGCCGGACGGGCTGGCCGCAGCACGTCTGGGCCCTGGAGCTCAAGCAG
