>Addgene plasmid #120447 | EF1a_HAND2_P2A_Hygro_Barcode | depositor partial sequence | sequence record 228710 | HAND2 barcode
ATGTTTTTTCTTAACAATTG
